Addgene plasmid #175490: SYKA-c022
Purpose: Protein expression in bacterial cells. Tandem SH2 domains, M6-N269. Can be biotinylated.
Depositing lab: Opher Gileadi. Depositing organization: University of Oxford. Publication: Characterization of covalent inhibitors that disrupt the interaction between the tandem SH2 domains of SYK and FCER1G phospho-ITAM. Bashore FM, Katis VL, Du Y, Sikdar A, Wang D, Bradshaw WJ, Rygiel KA, Leisner TM, Chalk R, Mishra S, Williams AC, Gileadi O, Brennan PE, Wiley JC, Gockley J, Cary GA, Carter GW, Young JE, Pearce KH, Fu H, Axtman AD. bioRxiv. 2023 Jul 29:2023.07.28.551026. doi: 10.1101/2023.07.28.551026. Preprint. PubMed 37547005.
Backbone
  Vector backbone: pNIC-Bio3
  Vector type: Bacterial Expression
Growth in bacteria
  Bacterial resistance: Kanamycin, 50 μg/mL
  Growth temperature: 37°C
  Growth strain: DH5alpha
  Copy number: High Copy
Gene/Insert
  Gene/Insert name: SYK (alt name: p72-Syk)
  Species: H. sapiens (human)
  Entrez Gene: SYK (a.k.a. IMD82, p72-Syk)
  Tag / fusion protein: His6-TEV (N terminal on insert); AviTag (C terminal on insert)
  Cloning method: Ligation Independent Cloning
Terms and licenses: Academic/Nonprofit Terms; Industry Terms: Not Available to Industry
Depositor comments: Ligation-independent cloning 5' site GTACTTCCAATCCAT; 3' site TATCCACCTTTACT. Gileadi lab uses BL21(DE3)-R3-pRARE2-pBirA cells for expression.
How to cite: SYKA-c022 was a gift from Opher Gileadi (Addgene plasmid # 175490 ; http://n2t.net/addgene:175490 ; RRID:Addgene_175490)
