[The description below was written by a language model from this plasmid's Addgene catalogue record and pLannotate feature annotations shown in this document.]
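Description:
SYKA-c022 is a bacterial expression plasmid built on the pNIC-Bio3 backbone, a pET-style vector designed for ligation-independent cloning. It carries a fragment of human SYK (spleen tyrosine kinase, p72-Syk) spanning residues M6 to N269, which covers the tandem SH2 domains that dock the kinase onto tyrosine-phosphorylated ITAM motifs of activated immunoreceptors. The annotated SYK segment of roughly 790 nt is consistent with this truncated construct rather than the full-length kinase. According to the catalogue entry, the insert is fused to an N-terminal His6 tag followed by a TEV protease cleavage site, allowing affinity purification and tag removal, and to a C-terminal AviTag, a short peptide that is site-specifically biotinylated by the BirA ligase. The depositor notes expression in a BL21(DE3) derivative that carries a BirA plasmid. The automated feature table does not call the AviTag or the N-terminal tag. It does mark a short His-tag fragment and a T7 gene 10-derived fragment downstream of the insert, which are probably backbone remnants; the record does not say whether they are translated.

Expression is driven by a T7 promoter with an adjacent lac operator and the T7 gene 10 ribosome binding site, and ends at a T7 terminator. A plasmid-borne lacI gene supplies the repressor, so transcription is IPTG-inducible in hosts that provide T7 RNA polymerase. The plasmid is propagated through a ColE1/pBR322-type origin. The bom and rop elements are also annotated, although the catalogue lists the plasmid as high copy. Selection is by kanamycin resistance, and an f1 origin and residual tetracycline-resistance fragments are also present. The associated work used the biotinylatable tandem SH2 protein to characterise covalent inhibitors that disrupt the interaction between SYK and the FCER1G phospho-ITAM.
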