Features (pLannotate 1.2.2; 19 found; start..end, strand, type, name):
     12..34      +  RBS            RBS: efficient ribosome binding site from bacteriophage T7 gene 10 (Olins and Rangwala, 1989)
    108..899     +  CDS            SYK (fragment) (sequence partly withheld): KSYK_HUMAN - Experimental evidence at protein level: Swiss-Prot protein existence level 1. Non-receptor tyrosine kinase which mediates signal transduction downstream of a variety of transmembrane receptors including classical immunoreceptors like the B-cell receptor (BCR). Regulates several biological processes including innate and adaptive immunity, cell adhesion, osteoclast maturation, platelet activation and vascular development. Assembles into signaling complexes with activated receptors at the plasma membrane via interaction between its SH2 domains and the receptor tyrosine-phosphorylated
   1015..1032    +  CDS            9xHis (fragment): 9xHis affinity tag
   1042..1091    +  CDS            SET1 (fragment): solubility-enhancement tag derived from T7 phage gene 10B
   1099..1146    +  terminator     T7 terminator: transcription terminator for bacteriophage T7 RNA polymerase
   1183..1611    +  rep_origin     f1 ori (sequence partly withheld): f1 bacteriophage origin of replication; arrow indicates direction of (+) strand synthesis
   1664..1721    +  promoter       AmpR promoter (fragment): bla
   1730..2545    -  CDS            KanR: aminoglycoside phosphotransferase; aph(3')-Ia; confers resistance to kanamycin in bacteria or G418 (Geneticin®) in eukaryotes
   2667..3255    +  rep_origin     ori: high-copy-number ColE1/pMB1/pBR322/pUC origin of replication
   3441..3580    -  misc_feature   bom: basis of mobility region from pBR322
   3682..3873    -  CDS            rop: Rop protein, which maintains plasmids at low copy number; rop
   3890..4270    +  CDS            YPB1_ECOLX: Protein predicted: Swiss-Prot protein existence level 4. From Escherichia coli.
   4342..4633    -  CDS            TcR (fragment): tetracycline efflux protein; tet; confers resistance to tetracycline
   4648..4669    -  protein_bind   CAP binding site: CAP binding activates transcription in the presence of cAMP. E. coli catabolite activator protein
   4682..5764    -  CDS            lacI: lac repressor; lacI; The lac repressor binds to the lac operator to inhibit transcription in E. coli. This inhibition can be relieved by adding lactose or isopropyl-β-D-thiogalactopyranoside (IPTG).
   5765..5842    -  promoter       lacI promoter: lacI
   5850..6129    -  CDS            TcR (fragment): tetracycline efflux protein; tet; confers resistance to tetracycline
   6151..6169    +  promoter       T7 promoter: promoter for bacteriophage T7 RNA polymerase
   6170..6194    +  protein_bind   lac operator: The lac repressor binds to the lac operator to inhibit transcription in E. coli. This inhibition can be relieved by adding lactose or isopropyl-β-D-thiogalactopyranoside (IPTG). lac repressor encoded by lacI
>Addgene plasmid #175490 | SYKA-c022 | addgene full sequence | sequence record 353176 | Addgene NGS Result
CTAGAAATAATTTTGTTTAACTTTAAGAAGGAGATATACATATGCACCATCATCATCATCATTCTTCTGG
TGTAGATCTGGGTACCGAGAACCTGTACTTCCAA
[774 nt withheld, positions 105-878]
GGCACACAGGGAAATGTTAATAGCAGTAAAGGTGGATACGGCCTGAATGATATCTTTGAAGCGCAGAAGA
TTGAATGGCATGAATGATAAGGATCCGAATTCGAGCTCCGTCGACAAGCTTGCGGCCGCACTCGAGCACC
ACCACCACCACCACTGAGATCCGGCTGCTAACAAAGCCCGAAAGGAAGCTGAGTTGGCTGCTGCCACCGC
TGAGCAATAACTAGCATAACCCCTTGGGGCCTCTAAACGGGTCTTGAGGGGTTTTTTGCTGAAAGGAGGA
ACTATATCCGGATTGGCGAATGGG
[124 nt withheld, positions 1183-1306]
C
[91 nt withheld, positions 1308-1398]
A
[49 nt withheld, positions 1400-1448]
CCTTTGACGTTGGAGTCCACGTTCTTT
[37 nt withheld, positions 1476-1512]
ACCCTATCTCGGTCTATTCTTTTGATTTATAAGGGATTTTGCCGATTTCGGCCTATTGGTTAAAAAATGA
GCTGATTTAACAAAAATTTAACGCGAATTTTAACAAAATATTAACGCTTACAATTTAGGTGGCACTTTTC
GGGGAAATGTGCGCGGAACCCCTATTTGTTTATTTTTCTAAATACATTCAAATATGTATCCGCTCATGAA
TTAATTCTTAGAAAAACTCATCGAGCATCAAATGAAACTGCAATTTATTCATATCAGGATTATCAATACC
ATATTTTTGAAAAAGCCGTTTCTGTAATGAAGGAGAAAACTCACCGAGGCAGTTCCATAGGATGGCAAGA
TCCTGGTATCGGTCTGCGATTCCGACTCGTCCAACATCAATACAACCTATTAATTTCCCCTCGTCAAAAA
TAAGGTTATCAAGTGAGAAATCACCATGAGTGACGACTGAATCCGGTGAGAATGGCAAAAGTTTATGCAT
TTCTTTCCAGACTTGTTCAACAGGCCAGCCATTACGCTCGTCATCAAAATCACTCGCATCAACCAAACCG
TTATTCATTCGTGATTGCGCCTGAGCGAGACGAAATACGCGATCGCTGTTAAAAGGACAATTACAAACAG
GAATCGAATGCAACCGGCGCAGGAACACTGCCAGCGCATCAACAATATTTTCACCTGAATCAGGATATTC
TTCTAATACCTGGAATGCTGTTTTCCCGGGGATCGCAGTGGTGAGTAACCATGCATCATCAGGAGTACGG
ATAAAATGCTTGATGGTCGGAAGAGGCATAAATTCCGTCAGCCAGTTTAGTCTGACCATCTCATCTGTAA
CATCATTGGCAACGCTACCTTTGCCATGTTTCAGAAACAACTCTGGCGCATCGGGCTTCCCATACAATCG
ATAGATTGTCGCACCTGATTGCCCGACATTATCGCGAGCCCATTTATACCCATATAAATCAGCATCCATG
TTGGAATTTAATCGCGGCCTAGAGCAAGACGTTTCCCGTTGAATATGGCTCATAACACCCCTTGTATTAC
TGTTTATGTAAGCAGACAGTTTTATTGTTCATGACCAAAATCCCTTAACGTGAGTTTTCGTTCCACTGAG
CGTCAGACCCCGTAGAAAAGATCAAAGGATCTTCTTGAGATCCTTTTTTTCTGCGCGTAATCTGCTGCTT
GCAAACAAAAAAACCACCGCTACCAGCGGTGGTTTGTTTGCCGGATCAAGAGCTACCAACTCTTTTTCCG
AAGGTAACTGGCTTCAGCAGAGCGCAGATACCAAATACTGTCCTTCTAGTGTAGCCGTAGTTAGGCCACC
ACTTCAAGAACTCTGTAGCACCGCCTACATACCTCGCTCTGCTAATCCTGTTACCAGTGGCTGCTGCCAG
TGGCGATAAGTCGTGTCTTACCGGGTTGGACTCAAGACGATAGTTACCGGATAAGGCGCAGCGGTCGGGC
TGAACGGGGGGTTCGTGCACACAGCCCAGCTTGGAGCGAACGACCTACACCGAACTGAGATACCTACAGC
GTGAGCTATGAGAAAGCGCCACGCTTCCCGAAGGGAGAAAGGCGGACAGGTATCCGGTAAGCGGCAGGGT
CGGAACAGGAGAGCGCACGAGGGAGCTTCCAGGGGGAAACGCCTGGTATCTTTATAGTCCTGTCGGGTTT
CGCCACCTCTGACTTGAGCGTCGATTTTTGTGATGCTCGTCAGGGGGGCGGAGCCTATGGAAAAACGCCA
GCAACGCGGCCTTTTTACGGTTCCTGGCCTTTTGCTGGCCTTTTGCTCACATGTTCTTTCCTGCGTTATC
CCCTGATTCTGTGGATAACCGTATTACCGCCTTTGAGTGAGCTGATACCGCTCGCCGCAGCCGAACGACC
GAGCGCAGCGAGTCAGTGAGCGAGGAAGCGGAAGAGCGCCTGATGCGGTATTTTCTCCTTACGCATCTGT
GCGGTATTTCACACCGCAATGGTGCACTCTCAGTACAATCTGCTCTGATGCCGCATAGTTAAGCCAGTAT
ACACTCCGCTATCGCTACGTGACTGGGTCATGGCTGCGCCCCGACACCCGCCAACACCCGCTGACGCGCC
CTGACGGGCTTGTCTGCTCCCGGCATCCGCTTACAGACAAGCTGTGACCGTCTCCGGGAGCTGCATGTGT
CAGAGGTTTTCACCGTCATCACCGAAACGCGCGAGGCAGCTGCGGTAAAGCTCATCAGCGTGGTCGTGAA
GCGATTCACAGATGTCTGCCTGTTCATCCGCGTCCAGCTCGTTGAGTTTCTCCAGAAGCGTTAATGTCTG
GCTTCTGATAAAGCGGGCCATGTTAAGGGCGGTTTTTTCCTGTTTGGTCACTGATGCCTCCGTGTAAGGG
GGATTTCTGTTCATGGGGGTAATGATACCGATGAAACGAGAGAGGATGCTCACGATACGGGTTACTGATG
ATGAACATGCCCGGTTACTGGAACGTTGTGAGGGTAAACAACTGGCGGTATGGATGCGGCGGGACCAGAG
AAAAATCACTCAGGGTCAATGCCAGCGCTTCGTTAATACAGATGTAGGTGTTCCACAGGGTAGCCAGCAG
CATCCTGCGATGCAGATCCGGAACATAATGGTGCAGGGCGCTGACTTCCGCGTTTCCAGACTTTACGAAA
CACGGAAACCGAAGACCATTCATGTTGTTGCTCAGGTCGCAGACGTTTTGCAGCAGCAGTCGCTTCACGT
TCGCTCGCGTATCGGTGATTCATTCTGCTAACCAGTAAGGCAACCCCGCCAGCCTAGCCGGGTCCTCAAC
GACAGGAGCACGATCATGCGCACCCGTGGGGCCGCCATGCCGGCGATAATGGCCTGCTTCTCGCCGAAAC
GTTTGGTGGCGGGACCAGTGACGAAGGCTTGAGCGAGGGCGTGCAAGATTCCGAATACCGCAAGCGACAG
GCCGATCATCGTCGCGCTCCAGCGAAAGCGGTCCTCGCCGAAAATGACCCAGAGCGCTGCCGGCACCTGT
CCTACGAGTTGCATGATAAAGAAGACAGTCATAAGTGCGGCGACGATAGTCATGTCCCGCGCCCACCGGA
AGGAGCTGACTGGGTTGAAGGCTCTCAAGGGCATCGGTCGAGATCCCGGTGCCTAATGAGTGAGCTAACT
TACATTAATTGCGTTGCGCTCACTGCCCGCTTTCCAGTCGGGAAACCTGTCGTGCCAGCTGCATTAATGA
ATCGGCCAACGCGCGGGGAGAGGCGGTTTGCGTATTGGGCGCCAGGGTGGTTTTTCTTTTCACCAGTGAG
ACGGGCAACAGCTGATTGCCCTTCACCGCCTGGCCCTGAGAGAGTTGCAGCAAGCGGTCCACGCTGGTTT
GCCCCAGCAGGCGAAAATCCTGTTTGATGGTGGTTAACGGCGGGATATAACATGAGCTGTCTTCGGTATC
GTCGTATCCCACTACCGAGATATCCGCACCAACGCGCAGCCCGGACTCGGTAATGGCGCGCATTGCGCCC
AGCGCCATCTGATCGTTGGCAACCAGCATCGCAGTGGGAACGATGCCCTCATTCAGCATTTGCATGGTTT
GTTGAAAACCGGACATGGCACTCCAGTCGCCTTCCCGTTCCGCTATCGGCTGAATTTGATTGCGAGTGAG
ATATTTATGCCAGCCAGCCAGACGCAGACGCGCCGAGACAGAACTTAATGGGCCCGCTAACAGCGCGATT
TGCTGGTGACCCAATGCGACCAGATGCTCCACGCCCAGTCGCGTACCGTCTTCATGGGAGAAAATAATAC
TGTTGATGGGTGTCTGGTCAGAGACATCAAGAAATAACGCCGGAACATTAGTGCAGGCAGCTTCCACAGC
AATGGCATCCTGGTCATCCAGCTGATAGTTAATGATCAGCCCACTGACGCGTTGCGCGAGAAGATTGTGC
ACCGCCGCTTTACAGGCTTCGACGCCGCTTCGTTCTACCATCGACACCACCACGCTGGCACCCAGTTGAT
CGGCGCGAGATTTAATCGCCGCGACAATTTGCGACGGCGCGTGCAGGGCCAGACTGGAGGTGGCAACGCC
AATCAGCAACGACTGTTTGCCCGCCAGTTGTTGTGCCACGCGGTTGGGAATGTAATTCAGCTCCGCCATC
GCCGCTTCCACTTTTTCCCGCGTTTTCGCAGAAACGTGGCTGGCCTGGTTCACCACGCGGGAAACGGTCT
GATAAGAGACACCGGCATACTCTGCGACATCGTATAACGTTACTGGTTTCACATTCACCACCCTGAATTG
ACTCTCTTCCGGGCGCTATCATGCCATACCGCGAAAGGTTTTGCGCCATTCGATGGTGTCCGGGATCTCG
ACGCTCTCCCTTATGCGACTCCTGCATTAGGAAGCAGCCCAGTAGTAGGTTGAGGCCGTTGAGCACCGCC
GCCGCAAGGAATGGTGCATGCAAGGAGATGGCGCCCAACAGTCCCCCGGCCACGGGGCCTGCCACCATAC
CCACGCCGAAACAAGCGCTCATGAGCCCGAAGTGGCGAGCCCGATCTTCCCCATCGGTGATGTCGGCGAT
ATAGGCGCCAGCAACCGCACCTGTGGCGCCGGTGATGCCGGCCACGATGCGTCCGGCGTAGAGGATCGAG
ATCTCGATCCCGCGAAATTAATACGACTCACTATAGGGGAATTGTGAGCGGATAACAATTCCCCT
