>Addgene plasmid #175490 | SYKA-c022 | depositor partial sequence | sequence record 340421 | Coding sequence (including tags)
ATGCACCATCATCATCATCATTCTTCTGGTGTAGATCTGGGTACCGAGAACCTGTACTTCCAA
[774 nt withheld, positions 64-837]
GGCACACAGGGAAATGTTAATAGCAGTAAAGGTGGATACGGCCTGAATGATATCTTTGAAGCGCAGAAGA
TTGAATGGCATGAATGA
